Addgene plasmid #113050: pAAV-hSyn-GRAB_DA1h
Purpose: express the genetically-encoded fluorescent dopamine(DA) sensor GRAB_DA1h in neurons
Depositing lab: Yulong Li. Publication: A Genetically Encoded Fluorescent Sensor Enables Rapid and Specific Detection of Dopamine in Flies, Fish, and Mice. Sun F, Zeng J, Jing M, Zhou J, Feng J, Owen SF, Luo Y, Li F, Wang H, Yamaguchi T, Yong Z, Gao Y, Peng W, Wang L, Zhang S, Du J, Lin D, Xu M, Kreitzer AC, Cui G, Li Y. Cell. 2018 Jul 12;174(2):481-496.e19. doi: 10.1016/j.cell.2018.06.042. PubMed 30007419.
Backbone
  Vector backbone: pAAV
  Backbone manufacturer: Addgene
  Backbone size w/o insert (bp): 4495
  Vector type: AAV
Growth in bacteria
  Bacterial resistance: Ampicillin, 100 μg/mL
  Growth temperature: 37°C
  Growth strain: NEB Stable
  Copy number: High Copy
Gene/Insert
  Gene/Insert name: GPCR activation based DA sensor GRAB_DA1h
  Species: H. sapiens (human)
  Insert size (bp): 1854
  Entrez Gene: DRD2 (a.k.a. D2DR, D2R)
  Promoter: hSyn
  Cloning method: Gibson Cloning
  Sequencing primers: 5′ unknown
Terms and licenses: Academic/Nonprofit Terms; Industry Terms: Not Available to Industry
How to cite: pAAV-hSyn-GRAB_DA1h was a gift from Yulong Li (Addgene plasmid # 113050 ; http://n2t.net/addgene:113050 ; RRID:Addgene_113050) For viral preps, please replace (Addgene plasmid # 113050) in the above sentence with: (Addgene viral prep # 113050-AAV9) or (Addgene viral prep # 113050-AAVrg)
