[The description below was written by a language model from this plasmid's Addgene catalogue record and the feature table of its GenBank file.]
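Description:
pAAV-hSyn-GRAB_DA1h is a 6.3 kb adeno-associated virus transfer plasmid built on a pAAV backbone for expressing the genetically encoded fluorescent dopamine sensor GRAB_DA1h in neurons. It is maintained in E. coli through a high-copy ColE1/pUC-type origin and selected with ampicillin via the bla gene. An f1 phage origin is also present in the backbone. Two AAV2 inverted terminal repeats flank the expression cassette and define the segment that is replicated and packaged into AAV particles when rep, cap and helper functions are supplied in trans. The record notes propagation in a recombination-deficient strain, which is commonly chosen to keep ITRs intact.

According to the catalogue fields, the cassette is driven by the human synapsin (hSyn) promoter, which restricts expression largely to neurons. The promoter is not annotated in the feature table but would fall in the unannotated region between the left ITR and the Kozak sequence. The 1.85 kb insert is a GPCR-activation-based sensor derived from the human D2 dopamine receptor (DRD2). EGFP-type primer sites within the coding region indicate a GFP-derived fluorescent module embedded in the receptor, so that dopamine binding is reported as a change in fluorescence. The open reading frame begins with a mouse Ig-kappa leader peptide, which should promote membrane targeting, followed by a residual attB1 Gateway site. Downstream, a WPRE primer site suggests a WPRE element that enhances transcript stability and expression, and the human growth hormone polyadenylation signal terminates the message. The annotated Factor Xa site lies on the opposite strand and is probably an incidental match. The plasmid is used directly or as packaged AAV to image dopamine dynamics in neurons.
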