LOCUS       Exported 6338 bp ds-DNA circular SYN 12-MAY-2021
DEFINITION  express the genetically-encoded fluorescent dopamine(DA) sensor
            GRAB_DA1h in neurons.
ACCESSION   .
VERSION     .
KEYWORDS    pAAV-hSyn-GRAB_DA1h
SOURCE      synthetic DNA construct
  ORGANISM  synthetic DNA construct
REFERENCE   1 (bases 1 to 6338)
  AUTHORS   Sun F, Zeng J, Jing M, Zhou J, Feng J, Owen SF, Luo Y, Li F, Wang H,
            Yamaguchi T, Yong Z, Gao Y, Peng W, Wang L, Zhang S, Du J, Lin D, Xu
            M, Kreitzer AC, Cui G, Li Y
  TITLE     A Genetically Encoded Fluorescent Sensor Enables Rapid and Specific
            Detection of Dopamine in Flies, Fish, and Mice.
  JOURNAL   Cell. 2018 Jul 12;174(2):481-496.e19. doi:
            10.1016/j.cell.2018.06.042.
  PUBMED    30007419
REFERENCE   2 (bases 1 to 6338)
  AUTHORS   .
  TITLE     Direct Submission
  JOURNAL   Exported May 12, 2021 from SnapGene Server 1.1.58
            http://www.snapgene.com
FEATURES             Location/Qualifiers
     source          1..6338
                     /organism="synthetic DNA construct"
                     /mol_type="other DNA"
     repeat_region   1..130
                     /label=AAV2 ITR (alternate)
                     /note="Functional equivalent of wild-type AAV2 ITR"
     regulatory      581..590
                     /regulatory_class="other"
                     /note="vertebrate consensus sequence for strong initiation
                     of translation (Kozak, 1987)"
     sig_peptide     587..649
                     /product="leader sequence from mouse immunoglobulin kappa
                     light chain"
                     /label=Ig-kappa leader
     protein_bind    650..674
                     /gene="mutant version of attB"
                     /label=attB1
                     /bound_moiety="BP Clonase(TM)"
                     /note="recombination site for the Gateway(R) BP reaction"
     primer_bind     1648..1669
                     /label=EGFP-C
                     /note="EGFP, forward primer"
     primer_bind     complement(1775..1796)
                     /label=EGFP-N
                     /note="EGFP, reverse primer"
     primer_bind     complement(2036..2055)
                     /label=EXFP-R
                     /note="For distinguishing EGFP variants, reverse primer"
     primer_bind     complement(2518..2538)
                     /label=WPRE-R
                     /note="WPRE, reverse primer"
     CDS             complement(2936..2947)
                     /codon_start=1
                     /product="Factor Xa recognition and cleavage site"
                     /label=Factor Xa site
                     /translation="IEGR"
     polyA_signal    3085..3561
                     /label=hGH poly(A) signal
                     /note="human growth hormone polyadenylation signal"
     primer_bind     complement(3284..3303)
                     /label=hGH-PA-R
                     /note="Human growth hormone terminator, reverse primer"
     repeat_region   3601..3741
                     /label=AAV2 ITR
                     /note="inverted terminal repeat of adeno-associated virus
                     serotype 2"
     repeat_region   3601..3730
                     /label=AAV2 ITR
     rep_origin      3816..4271
                     /direction=RIGHT
                     /label=f1 ori
                     /note="f1 bacteriophage origin of replication; arrow
                     indicates direction of (+) strand synthesis"
     primer_bind     complement(3903..3922)
                     /label=F1ori-R
                     /note="F1 origin, reverse primer"
     primer_bind     4113..4134
                     /label=F1ori-F
                     /note="F1 origin, forward primer"
     primer_bind     complement(4288..4307)
                     /label=pRS-marker
                     /note="pRS vectors, use to sequence yeast selectable
                     marker"
     primer_bind     4407..4429
                     /label=pGEX 3'
                     /note="pGEX vectors, reverse primer"
     primer_bind     complement(4467..4485)
                     /label=pBRforEco
                     /note="pBR322 vectors, upsteam of EcoRI site, forward
                     primer"
     promoter        4553..4657
                     /gene="bla"
                     /label=AmpR promoter
     CDS             4658..5518
                     /codon_start=1
                     /gene="bla"
                     /product="beta-lactamase"
                     /label=AmpR
                     /note="confers resistance to ampicillin, carbenicillin, and
                     related antibiotics"
                     /translation="MSIQHFRVALIPFFAAFCLPVFAHPETLVKVKDAEDQLGARVGYI
                     ELDLNSGKILESFRPEERFPMMSTFKVLLCGAVLSRIDAGQEQLGRRIHYSQNDLVEYS
                     PVTEKHLTDGMTVRELCSAAITMSDNTAANLLLTTIGGPKELTAFLHNMGDHVTRLDRW
                     EPELNEAIPNDERDTTMPVAMATTLRKLLTGELLTLASRQQLIDWMEADKVAGPLLRSA
                     LPAGWFIADKSGAGERGSRGIIAALGPDGKPSRIVVIYTTGSQATMDERNRQIAEIGAS
                     LIKHW"
     primer_bind     complement(4876..4895)
                     /label=Amp-R
                     /note="Ampicillin resistance gene, reverse primer"
     rep_origin      5689..6277
                     /direction=RIGHT
                     /label=ori
                     /note="high-copy-number ColE1/pMB1/pBR322/pUC origin of
                     replication"
     primer_bind     6178..6197
                     /label=pBR322ori-F
                     /note="pBR322 origin, forward primer"
ORIGIN
        1 cctgcaggca gctgcgcgct cgctcgctca ctgaggccgc ccgggcgtcg ggcgaccttt
       61 ggtcgcccgg cctcagtgag cgagcgagcg cgcagagagg gagtggccaa ctccatcact
      121 aggggttcct gcggccgcac gcgtatgagg cggggtgggg gtgcctacct gacgaccgac
      181 cccgacccac tggacaagca cccaaccccc attccccaaa ttgcgcatcc cctatcagag
      241 agggggaggg gaaacaggat gcggcgaggc gcgtgcgcac tgccagcttc agcaccgcgg
      301 acagtgcctt cgcccccgcc tggcggcgcg cgccaccgcc gcctcagcac tgaaggcgcg
      361 ctgacgtcac tcgccggtcc cccgcaaact ccccttcccg gccaccttgg tcgcgtccgc
      421 gccgccgccg gcccagccgg accgcaccac gcgaggcgcg agataggggg gcacgggcgc
      481 gaccatctgc gctgcggcgc cggcgactca gcgctgcctc agtctgcggt gggcagcgga
      541 ggagtcgtgt cgtgcctgag agcgcagtcg agaaaccggt gccaccatgg agacagacac
      601 actcctgcta tgggtactgc tgctctgggt tccaggttcc actggtgaca caagtttgta
      661 caaaaaagtt ggcaccaccg gtgatccact gaatctgtcc tggtatgatg atgatctgga
      721 gaggcagaac tggagccggc ccttcaacgg gtcagacggg aaggcggaca gaccccacta
      781 caactactat gccacactgc tcaccctgct catcgctgtc atcgtcttcg gcaacgtgct
      841 ggtgtgcatg gctgtgtccc gcgagaaggc gctgcagacc accaccaact acctgatcgt
      901 cagcctcgca gtggccgacc tcctcgtcgc cacactggtc atgccctggg ttgtctacct
      961 ggaggtggta ggtgagtgga aattcagcag gattcactgt gacatcttcg tcactctgga
     1021 cgtcatgatg tgcacggcga gcatcctgaa cttgtgtgcc atcagcatcg acaggtacac
     1081 agctgtggcc atgcccatgc tgtacaatac gcgctacagc tccaagcgcc gggtcaccgt
     1141 catgatctcc atcgtctggg tcctgtcctt caccatctcc tgcccactcc tcttcggact
     1201 caataacgca gaccagaacg agtgcatcat tgccaacccg gccttcgtgg tctactcctc
     1261 catcgtctcc ttctacgtgc ccttcattgt catgctgctg gtctacatca agatctacat
     1321 tgtcctccgc agacgccgca agcgagtcaa caccaaacgc agcagccgag ctttcagggc
     1381 ccacctgagg gctccactaa agggcaactg tactcacccc gaggacatga aactcggagg
     1441 aaacgtctat atcaaggccg acaagcagaa gaacggcatc aaggcgaact tccacatccg
     1501 ccacaacatc gaggacggcg gcgtgcagct cgcctaccac taccagcaga acacccccat
     1561 cggcgacggc cccgtgctgc tgcccgacaa ccactacctg agcgtgcagt ccaaactttc
     1621 gaaagacccc aacgagaagc gcgatcacat ggtcctgctg gagttcgtga ccgccgccgg
     1681 gatcactctc ggcatggacg agctgtacaa gggcggtacc ggagggagca tggtgagcaa
     1741 gggcgaggag ctgttcaccg gggtggtgcc catcctggtc gagctggacg gcgacgtaaa
     1801 cggccacaag ttcagcgtgt ccggcgaggg tgagggcgat gccacctacg gcaagctgac
     1861 cctgaagttc atctgcacca ccggcaagct gcccgtgccc tggcccaccc tcgtgaccac
     1921 cctgacctac ggcgtgcagt gcttcagccg ctaccccgac cacatgaagc agcacgactt
     1981 cttcaagtcc gccatgcccg aaggctacat ccaggagcgc accatcttct tcaaggacga
     2041 cggcaactac aagacccgcg ccgaggtgaa gttcgagggc gacaccctgg tgaaccgcat
     2101 cgagctgaag ggcatcgact tcaaggagga cggcaacatc ctggggcaca agctggagta
     2161 caacactgga gcagcagcaa tgagccgtag gaagctctcc cagcagaagg agaagaaagc
     2221 cactcagatg ctcgccattg ttctcggcgt gttcatcatc tgctggctgc ccttcttcat
     2281 cacacacatc ctgaacatac actgtgactg caacatcccg cctgtcctgt acagcgcctt
     2341 cacgtggctg ggctatgtca acagcgccgt gaaccccatc atctacacca ccttcaacat
     2401 tgagttccgc aaggccttcc tgaagatcct ccactgctga gaattcgata tcaagcttat
     2461 cgatcatcaa cctctggatt acaaaatttg tgaaagattg actggtattc ttaactatgt
     2521 tgctcctttt acgctatgtg gatacgctgc tttaatgcct ttgtatcatg ctattgcttc
     2581 ccgtatggct ttcattttct cctccttgta taaatcctgg ttgctgtctc tttatgagga
     2641 gttgtggccc gttgtcaggc aacgtggcgt ggtgtgcact gtgtttgctg acgcaacccc
     2701 cactggttgg ggcattgcca ccacctgtca gctcctttcc gggactttcg ctttccccct
     2761 ccctattgcc acggcggaac tcatcgccgc ctgccttgcc cgctgctgga caggggctcg
     2821 gctgttgggc actgacaatt ccgtggtgtt gtcggggaaa tcatcgtcct ttccttggct
     2881 gctcgcctat gttgccacct ggattctgcg cgggacgtcc ttctgctacg tcccttcggc
     2941 cctcaatcca gcggaccttc cttcccgcgg cctgctgccg gctctgcggc ctcttccgcg
     3001 tcttcgcctt cgccctcaga cgagtcggat ctccctttgg gccgcctccc cgcatcgata
     3061 ccgagcgctg ctcgagagat ctacgggtgg catccctgtg acccctcccc agtgcctctc
     3121 ctggccctgg aagttgccac tccagtgccc accagccttg tcctaataaa attaagttgc
     3181 atcattttgt ctgactaggt gtccttctat aatattatgg ggtggagggg ggtggtatgg
     3241 agcaaggggc aagttgggaa gacaacctgt agggcctgcg gggtctattg ggaaccaagc
     3301 tggagtgcag tggcacaatc ttggctcact gcaatctccg cctcctgggt tcaagcgatt
     3361 ctcctgcctc agcctcccga gttgttggga ttccaggcat gcatgaccag gctcagctaa
     3421 tttttgtttt tttggtagag acggggtttc accatattgg ccaggctggt ctccaactcc
     3481 taatctcagg tgatctaccc accttggcct cccaaattgc tgggattaca ggcgtgaacc
     3541 actgctccct tccctgtcct tctgattttg taggtaacca cgtgcggacc gagcggccgc
     3601 aggaacccct agtgatggag ttggccactc cctctctgcg cgctcgctcg ctcactgagg
     3661 ccgggcgacc aaaggtcgcc cgacgcccgg gctttgcccg ggcggcctca gtgagcgagc
     3721 gagcgcgcag ctgcctgcag gggcgcctga tgcggtattt tctccttacg catctgtgcg
     3781 gtatttcaca ccgcatannn nnnnnnnnnn nnnnnnnnnn nnnnnnnnnn nnnnnnnnnn
     3841 nnnnnnnnnn nnnnnnnnnn nnnnnnnnnn nnnnnnnnnn nnnnnnnnnn nntnnnnnnn
     3901 nnnnnnnnnn nnnnnnnnnn nnnnnnnnnn nnnnnnnnnc nnnnnnnnnn nnnnnnnnnn
     3961 nnnnnnnnnn nnnnnnnnnn nnnnnnnnnn nnnnnnnnnn nnnnnnnnnn nnnnnnnnnn
     4021 nnnnnnnnnn nnnnnnnnnn nnnnnnnnnn nnnnnnnnnn nnnnnnnnnn nnnnnnnnnn
     4081 ncctttgacg ttggagtcca cgttctttaa tagtggactc ttgttccaaa ctggaacaac
     4141 actcaactct atctcgggct attcttttga tttataaggg attttgccga tttcggtcta
     4201 ttggttaaaa aatgagctga tttaacaaaa atttaacgcg aattttaaca aaatattaac
     4261 gtttacaatt ttatggtgca ctctcagtac aatctgctct gatgccgcat agttaagcca
     4321 gccccgacac ccgccaacac ccgctgacgc gccctgacgg gcttgtctgc tcccggcatc
     4381 cgcttacaga caagctgtga ccgtctccgg gagctgcatg tgtcagaggt tttcaccgtc
     4441 atcaccgaaa cgcgcgagac gaaagggcct cgtgatacgc ctatttttat aggttaatgt
     4501 catgataata atggtttctt agacgtcagg tggcactttt cggggaaatg tgcgcggaac
     4561 ccctatttgt ttatttttct aaatacattc aaatatgtat ccgctcatga gacaataacc
     4621 ctgataaatg cttcaataat attgaaaaag gaagagtatg agtattcaac atttccgtgt
     4681 cgcccttatt cccttttttg cggcattttg ccttcctgtt tttgctcacc cagaaacgct
     4741 ggtgaaagta aaagatgctg aagatcagtt gggtgcacga gtgggttaca tcgaactgga
     4801 tctcaacagc ggtaagatcc ttgagagttt tcgccccgaa gaacgttttc caatgatgag
     4861 cacttttaaa gttctgctat gtggcgcggt attatcccgt attgacgccg ggcaagagca
     4921 actcggtcgc cgcatacact attctcagaa tgacttggtt gagtactcac cagtcacaga
     4981 aaagcatctt acggatggca tgacagtaag agaattatgc agtgctgcca taaccatgag
     5041 tgataacact gcggccaact tacttctgac aacgatcgga ggaccgaagg agctaaccgc
     5101 ttttttgcac aacatggggg atcatgtaac tcgccttgat cgttgggaac cggagctgaa
     5161 tgaagccata ccaaacgacg agcgtgacac cacgatgcct gtagcaatgg caacaacgtt
     5221 gcgcaaacta ttaactggcg aactacttac tctagcttcc cggcaacaat taatagactg
     5281 gatggaggcg gataaagttg caggaccact tctgcgctcg gcccttccgg ctggctggtt
     5341 tattgctgat aaatctggag ccggtgagcg tgggtctcgc ggtatcattg cagcactggg
     5401 gccagatggt aagccctccc gtatcgtagt tatctacacg acggggagtc aggcaactat
     5461 ggatgaacga aatagacaga tcgctgagat aggtgcctca ctgattaagc attggtaact
     5521 gtcagaccaa gtttactcat atatacttta gattgattta aaacttcatt tttaatttaa
     5581 aaggatctag gtgaagatcc tttttgataa tctcatgacc aaaatccctt aacgtgagtt
     5641 ttcgttccac tgagcgtcag accccgtaga aaagatcaaa ggatcttctt gagatccttt
     5701 ttttctgcgc gtaatctgct gcttgcaaac aaaaaaacca ccgctaccag cggtggtttg
     5761 tttgccggat caagagctac caactctttt tccgaaggta actggcttca gcagagcgca
     5821 gataccaaat actgttcttc tagtgtagcc gtagttaggc caccacttca agaactctgt
     5881 agcaccgcct acatacctcg ctctgctaat cctgttacca gtggctgctg ccagtggcga
     5941 taagtcgtgt cttaccgggt tggactcaag acgatagtta ccggataagg cgcagcggtc
     6001 gggctgaacg gggggttcgt gcacacagcc cagcttggag cgaacgacct acaccgaact
     6061 gagataccta cagcgtgagc tatgagaaag cgccacgctt cccgaaggga gaaaggcgga
     6121 caggtatccg gtaagcggca gggtcggaac aggagagcgc acgagggagc ttccaggggg
     6181 aaacgcctgg tatctttata gtcctgtcgg gtttcgccac ctctgacttg agcgtcgatt
     6241 tttgtgatgc tcgtcagggg ggcggagcct atggaaaaac gccagcaacg cggccttttt
     6301 acggttcctg gccttttgct ggccttttgc tcacatgt
//
